Addgene plasmid #155155: pBEL2074
Purpose: Expresses Strep-MlaF-(6xHis-TEV-MlaB_T52E)
Depositing lab: Gira Bhabha & Damian Ekiert. Depositing organization: NYU Grossman School of Medicine. Publication: Structure of MlaFB uncovers novel mechanisms of ABC transporter regulation. Kolich LR, Chang YT, Coudray N, Giacometti SI, MacRae MR, Isom GL, Teran EM, Bhabha G, Ekiert DC. Elife. 2020 Jun 30;9. pii: 60030. doi: 10.7554/eLife.60030. PubMed 32602838.
Backbone
  Vector backbone: pET21a
  Backbone manufacturer: Thermo Fisher
  Backbone size w/o insert (bp): 5531
  Total vector size (bp): 6702
Growth in bacteria
  Bacterial resistance: Ampicillin, 100 μg/mL
  Growth temperature: 37°C
  Growth strain: DH5alpha
  Copy number: High Copy
Gene/Insert
  Gene/Insert name: MlaF-(6xHis-TEV-MlaB)
  Species: E. coli
  Insert size (bp): 1171
  Mutation: MlaB_T52E
  Promoter: T7 promoter
  Cloning method: Gibson Cloning
  Sequencing primers: 5′ NA; 3′ NA
Terms and licenses: Academic/Nonprofit Terms; Industry Terms: Not Available to Industry
How to cite: pBEL2074 was a gift from Gira Bhabha & Damian Ekiert (Addgene plasmid # 155155 ; http://n2t.net/addgene:155155 ; RRID:Addgene_155155)
