[The description below was written by a language model from this plasmid's Addgene catalogue record and pLannotate feature annotations shown in this document.]
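Description:
pBEL2074 is a bacterial expression plasmid built on the pET21a backbone for co-production of two Escherichia coli proteins, MlaF and MlaB, from a single IPTG-inducible T7 transcript. It is about 6.7 kb in total and is maintained through a ColE1/pBR322-type origin with ampicillin resistance (β-lactamase). The backbone also carries the bom and rop elements, an f1 phage origin, and a lacI gene with its own promoter. The catalogue lists the plasmid as high copy, although rop is normally associated with reduced copy number. Annotated tetracycline-resistance fragments, a loxP site, a short MCS fragment and a small SET1-like match downstream of the insert appear to be backbone remnants or sequence-similarity hits; the record assigns them no function.

The payload sits between the T7 promoter/lac operator and the T7 terminator. An N-terminal Strep-tag II is fused to mlaF, the ATPase subunit that energises the MlaFEDB ABC transporter. This complex maintains outer-membrane lipid asymmetry by retrograde phospholipid trafficking. A short gap follows mlaF, and then comes mlaB, which according to the catalogue carries a 6xHis tag and a TEV protease cleavage site at its N-terminus. The feature table does not annotate these two elements separately. MlaB bears a T52E substitution. The record does not explain the reason for this mutation.

Placing a different affinity tag on each partner allows the MlaF–MlaB complex to be purified through either subunit, and the His tag can be removed with TEV protease. The plasmid was deposited with a study of MlaFB structure and ABC transporter regulation, which suggests use in structural and biochemical comparison of the mutant with the wild-type complex. Expression requires a host that supplies T7 RNA polymerase.
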