Features (pLannotate 1.2.2; 21 found; start..end, strand, type, name):
    131..149     +  promoter       T7 promoter: promoter for bacteriophage T7 RNA polymerase
    150..174     +  protein_bind   lac operator: The lac repressor binds to the lac operator to inhibit transcription in E. coli. This inhibition can be relieved by adding lactose or isopropyl-β-D-thiogalactopyranoside (IPTG). lac repressor encoded by lacI
    231..253     +  CDS            Strep-Tag II (fragment): peptide that binds Strep-Tactin®, an engineered form of streptavidin
    255..1058    +  CDS            mlaF: MLAF_ECOLI - Also known as yrbF. Experimental evidence at protein level: Swiss-Prot protein existence level 1. Part of the ABC transporter complex MlaFEDB, which is involved in a phospholipid transport pathway that maintains lipid asymmetry in the outer membrane by retrograde trafficking of phospholipids from the outer membrane to the inner membrane. Responsible for energy coupling to the transport system. From Escherichia coli (strain K12).
   1108..1395    +  CDS            mlaB: MLAB_ECOLI - Also known as yrbB. Experimental evidence at protein level: Swiss-Prot protein existence level 1. Part of the ABC transporter complex MlaFEDB, which is involved in a phospholipid transport pathway that maintains lipid asymmetry in the outer membrane by retrograde trafficking of phospholipids from the outer membrane to the inner membrane (PubMed:19383799, PubMed:27529189). MlaB plays critical roles in both the assembly and activity of the complex. May act by modulating MlaF structure and stability (PubMed:27529189). From Escherichia coli (strain K12).
   1426..1475    +  CDS            SET1 (fragment): solubility-enhancement tag derived from T7 phage gene 10B
   1483..1530    +  terminator     T7 terminator: transcription terminator for bacteriophage T7 RNA polymerase
   1567..1995    +  rep_origin     f1 ori (sequence partly withheld): f1 bacteriophage origin of replication; arrow indicates direction of (+) strand synthesis
   2097..2130    +  protein_bind   loxP: Cre-mediated recombination occurs in the 8-bp core sequence (GCATACAT). Cre recombinase
   2160..2178    +  misc_feature   MCS (fragment): pBluescript multiple cloning site
   2209..2313    +  promoter       AmpR promoter: bla
   2314..3174    +  CDS            AmpR: β-lactamase; bla; confers resistance to ampicillin, carbenicillin, and related antibiotics
   3345..3933    +  rep_origin     ori: high-copy-number ColE1/pMB1/pBR322/pUC origin of replication
   4119..4258    -  misc_feature   bom: basis of mobility region from pBR322
   4360..4551    -  CDS            rop: Rop protein, which maintains plasmids at low copy number; rop
   4568..4948    +  CDS            YPB1_ECOLX: Protein predicted: Swiss-Prot protein existence level 4. From Escherichia coli.
   5020..5311    -  CDS            TcR (fragment): tetracycline efflux protein; tet; confers resistance to tetracycline
   5326..5347    -  protein_bind   CAP binding site: CAP binding activates transcription in the presence of cAMP. E. coli catabolite activator protein
   5360..6442    -  CDS            lacI: lac repressor; lacI; The lac repressor binds to the lac operator to inhibit transcription in E. coli. This inhibition can be relieved by adding lactose or isopropyl-β-D-thiogalactopyranoside (IPTG).
   6443..6520    -  promoter       lacI promoter: lacI
   6528..109     -  CDS            TcR (fragment) (across the origin): tetracycline efflux protein; tet; confers resistance to tetracycline
>Addgene plasmid #155155 | pBEL2074 | addgene full sequence | sequence record 309895 | Addgene NGS Result
GAAGTGGCGAGCCCGATCTTCCCCATCGGTGATGTCGGCGATATAGGCGCCAGCAACCGCACCTGTGGCG
CCGGTGATGCCGGCCACGATGCGTCCGGCGTAGAGGATCGAGATCTCGATCCCGCGAAATTAATACGACT
CACTATAGGGGAATTGTGAGCGGATAACAATTCCCCTCTAGAAATAATTTTGTTTAACTTTGGCCCAGGC
GGCCAGGAGGGTCTCACATGTGGAGCCACCCGCAGTTCGAAAAAGAGCAGTCTGTGGCGAATTTAGTCGA
TATGCGCGATGTCAGTTTTACGCGTGGCAATCGCTGCATCTTCGATAATATTTCCCTGACCGTGCCGCGA
GGGAAGATCACGGCGATCATGGGGCCATCGGGCATCGGTAAAACGACGCTACTCCGTCTGATTGGCGGGC
AAATCGCACCAGATCATGGTGAGATCCTTTTCGATGGTGAGAATATTCCGGCGATGTCTCGTTCGCGCCT
GTATACAGTGCGCAAACGGATGAGCATGTTATTTCAGTCCGGGGCGTTGTTCACTGATATGAACGTATTT
GACAACGTCGCCTATCCACTGCGCGAACATACCCAACTTCCCGCGCCATTGTTGCATAGTACGGTGATGA
TGAAGCTGGAGGCCGTGGGGCTGCGTGGAGCGGCTAAACTAATGCCTTCTGAACTTTCCGGTGGGATGGC
GCGGCGTGCAGCGCTGGCGCGTGCGATTGCGCTGGAGCCGGATCTCATCATGTTTGATGAACCTTTTGTT
GGGCAAGATCCCATCACCATGGGCGTACTGGTGAAGCTGATTTCTGAGCTGAACAGCGCGCTGGGCGTGA
CTTGTGTGGTGGTTTCTCACGATGTGCCGGAAGTGTTAAGTATTGCGGATCACGCCTGGATCCTGGCGGA
CAAAAAAATTGTCGCTCATGGCAGTGCCCAGGCGTTGCAGGCGAATCCTGATCCGCGCGTACGTCAGTTT
CTGGACGGGATAGCTGACGGGCCTGTTCCGTTCCGCTATCCTGCCGGCGATTATCACGCTGATCTTTTAC
CAGGGAGTTAAGCCACTCATGCATCACCACCATCACCATGAAAATCTGTATTTTCAGAGCGAGTCACTGA
GCTGGATGCAGACGGGTGACACGCTGGCGTTATCCGGAGAGCTGGATCAGGACGTTTTGCTACCGCTTTG
GGAAATGCGTGAGGAAGCGGTGAAGGGGATTACCTGCATCGATCTTAGCCGTGTCTCCCGCGTGGATGAA
GGGGGACTGGCACTGCTGCTCCATCTTATCGATCTGGCGAAAAAGCAGGGCAACAATGTGACGCTTCAGG
GGGTAAACGACAAAGTGTATACCCTGGCGAAATTGTATAATTTGCCTGCTGATGTTCTGCCTCGTTAAGA
GAGACCGGCCAGGCCGGCCGATCCGGCTGCTAACAAAGCCCGAAAGGAAGCTGAGTTGGCTGCTGCCACC
GCTGAGCAATAACTAGCATAACCCCTTGGGGCCTCTAAACGGGTCTTGAGGGGTTTTTTGCTGAAAGGAG
GAACTATATCCGGATTGGCGAATGGG
[124 nt withheld, positions 1567-1690]
C
[91 nt withheld, positions 1692-1782]
A
[49 nt withheld, positions 1784-1832]
CCTTTGACGTTGGAGTCCACGTTCTTT
[37 nt withheld, positions 1860-1896]
ACCCTATCTCGGTCTATTCTTTTGATTTATAAGGGATTTTGCCGATTTCGGCCTATTGGTTAAAAAATGA
GCTGATTTAACAAAAATTTAACGCGAATTTTAACAAAATATTAACGCTTACAATTTAGGTGGCACTTTTC
GGGGAACGACGACCTGCAGCCAAGCTAGCTTGGCTGGACGTAAACTCCTCTTCAGACCTAATAACTTCGT
ATAGCATACATTATACGAAGTTATATTAAGGGTTATTGAATATGATCGGAATTGGGCTGCAGGAATTCGA
TAGCTTGGCTGCAGGTCGACCTCGAGGATGTGCGCGGAACCCCTATTTGTTTATTTTTCTAAATACATTC
AAATATGTATCCGCTCATGAGACAATAACCCTGATAAATGCTTCAATAATATTGAAAAAGGAAGAGTATG
AGTATTCAACATTTCCGTGTCGCCCTTATTCCCTTTTTTGCGGCATTTTGCCTTCCTGTTTTTGCTCACC
CAGAAACGCTGGTGAAAGTAAAAGATGCTGAAGATCAGTTGGGTGCACGAGTGGGTTACATCGAACTGGA
TCTCAACAGCGGTAAGATCCTTGAGAGTTTTCGCCCCGAAGAACGTTTTCCAATGATGAGCACTTTTAAA
GTTCTGCTATGTGGCGCGGTATTATCCCGTATTGACGCCGGGCAAGAGCAACTCGGTCGCCGCATACACT
ATTCTCAGAATGACTTGGTTGAGTACTCACCAGTCACAGAAAAGCATCTTACGGATGGCATGACAGTAAG
AGAATTATGCAGTGCTGCCATAACCATGAGTGATAACACTGCGGCCAACTTACTTCTGACAACGATCGGA
GGACCGAAGGAGCTAACCGCTTTTTTGCACAACATGGGGGATCATGTAACTCGCCTTGATCGTTGGGAAC
CGGAGCTGAATGAAGCCATACCAAACGACGAGCGTGACACCACGATGCCTGCAGCAATGGCAACAACGTT
GCGCAAACTATTAACTGGCGAACTACTTACTCTAGCTTCCCGGCAACAATTAATAGACTGGATGGAGGCG
GATAAAGTTGCAGGACCACTTCTGCGCTCGGCCCTTCCGGCTGGCTGGTTTATTGCTGATAAATCTGGAG
CCGGTGAGCGTGGCTCTCGCGGTATCATTGCAGCACTGGGGCCAGATGGTAAGCCCTCCCGTATCGTAGT
TATCTACACGACGGGGAGTCAGGCAACTATGGATGAACGAAATAGACAGATCGCTGAGATAGGTGCCTCA
CTGATTAAGCATTGGTAACTGTCAGACCAAGTTTACTCATATATACTTTAGATTGATTTAAAACTTCATT
TTTAATTTAAAAGGATCTAGGTGAAGATCCTTTTTGATAATCTCATGACCAAAATCCCTTAACGTGAGTT
TTCGTTCCACTGAGCGTCAGACCCCGTAGAAAAGATCAAAGGATCTTCTTGAGATCCTTTTTTTCTGCGC
GTAATCTGCTGCTTGCAAACAAAAAAACCACCGCTACCAGCGGTGGTTTGTTTGCCGGATCAAGAGCTAC
CAACTCTTTTTCCGAAGGTAACTGGCTTCAGCAGAGCGCAGATACCAAATACTGTCCTTCTAGTGTAGCC
GTAGTTAGGCCACCACTTCAAGAACTCTGTAGCACCGCCTACATACCTCGCTCTGCTAATCCTGTTACCA
GTGGCTGCTGCCAGTGGCGATAAGTCGTGTCTTACCGGGTTGGACTCAAGACGATAGTTACCGGATAAGG
CGCAGCGGTCGGGCTGAACGGGGGGTTCGTGCACACAGCCCAGCTTGGAGCGAACGACCTACACCGAACT
GAGATACCTACAGCGTGAGCTATGAGAAAGCGCCACGCTTCCCGAAGGGAGAAAGGCGGACAGGTATCCG
GTAAGCGGCAGGGTCGGAACAGGAGAGCGCACGAGGGAGCTTCCAGGGGGAAACGCCTGGTATCTTTATA
GTCCTGTCGGGTTTCGCCACCTCTGACTTGAGCGTCGATTTTTGTGATGCTCGTCAGGGGGGCGGAGCCT
ATGGAAAAACGCCAGCAACGCGGCCTTTTTACGGTTCCTGGCCTTTTGCTGGCCTTTTGCTCACATGTTC
TTTCCTGCGTTATCCCCTGATTCTGTGGATAACCGTATTACCGCCTTTGAGTGAGCTGATACCGCTCGCC
GCAGCCGAACGACCGAGCGCAGCGAGTCAGTGAGCGAGGAAGCGGAAGAGCGCCTGATGCGGTATTTTCT
CCTTACGCATCTGTGCGGTATTTCACACCGCAATGGTGCACTCTCAGTACAATCTGCTCTGATGCCGCAT
AGTTAAGCCAGTATACACTCCGCTATCGCTACGTGACTGGGTCATGGCTGCGCCCCGACACCCGCCAACA
CCCGCTGACGCGCCCTGACGGGCTTGTCTGCTCCCGGCATCCGCTTACAGACAAGCTGTGACCGTCTCCG
GGAGCTGCATGTGTCAGAGGTTTTCACCGTCATCACCGAAACGCGCGAGGCAGCTGCGGTAAAGCTCATC
AGCGTGGTCGTGAAGCGATTCACAGATGTCTGCCTGTTCATCCGCGTCCAGCTCGTTGAGTTTCTCCAGA
AGCGTTAATGTCTGGCTTCTGATAAAGCGGGCCATGTTAAGGGCGGTTTTTTCCTGTTTGGTCACTGATG
CCTCCGTGTAAGGGGGATTTCTGTTCATGGGGGTAATGATACCGATGAAACGAGAGAGGATGCTCACGAT
ACGGGTTACTGATGATGAACATGCCCGGTTACTGGAACGTTGTGAGGGTAAACAACTGGCGGTATGGATG
CGGCGGGACCAGAGAAAAATCACTCAGGGTCAATGCCAGCGCTTCGTTAATACAGATGTAGGTGTTCCAC
AGGGTAGCCAGCAGCATCCTGCGATGCAGATCCGGAACATAATGGTGCAGGGCGCTGACTTCCGCGTTTC
CAGACTTTACGAAACACGGAAACCGAAGACCATTCATGTTGTTGCTCAGGTCGCAGACGTTTTGCAGCAG
CAGTCGCTTCACGTTCGCTCGCGTATCGGTGATTCATTCTGCTAACCAGTAAGGCAACCCCGCCAGCCTA
GCCGGGTCCTCAACGACAGGAGCACGATCATGCGCACCCGTGGGGCCGCCATGCCGGCGATAATGGCCTG
CTTCTCGCCGAAACGTTTGGTGGCGGGACCAGTGACGAAGGCTTGAGCGAGGGCGTGCAAGATTCCGAAT
ACCGCAAGCGACAGGCCGATCATCGTCGCGCTCCAGCGAAAGCGGTCCTCGCCGAAAATGACCCAGAGCG
CTGCCGGCACCTGTCCTACGAGTTGCATGATAAAGAAGACAGTCATAAGTGCGGCGACGATAGTCATGCC
CCGCGCCCACCGGAAGGAGCTGACTGGGTTGAAGGCTCTCAAGGGCATCGGTCGAGATCCCGGTGCCTAA
TGAGTGAGCTAACTTACATTAATTGCGTTGCGCTCACTGCCCGCTTTCCAGTCGGGAAACCTGTCGTGCC
AGCTGCATTAATGAATCGGCCAACGCGCGGGGAGAGGCGGTTTGCGTATTGGGCGCCAGGGTGGTTTTTC
TTTTCACCAGTGAGACGGGCAACAGCTGATTGCCCTTCACCGCCTGGCCCTGAGAGAGTTGCAGCAAGCG
GTCCACGCTGGTTTGCCCCAGCAGGCGAAAATCCTGTTTGATGGTGGTTAACGGCGGGATATAACATGAG
CTGTCTTCGGTATCGTCGTATCCCACTACCGAGATATCCGCACCAACGCGCAGCCCGGACTCGGTAATGG
CGCGCATTGCGCCCAGCGCCATCTGATCGTTGGCAACCAGCATCGCAGTGGGAACGATGCCCTCATTCAG
CATTTGCATGGTTTGTTGAAAACCGGACATGGCACTCCAGTCGCCTTCCCGTTCCGCTATCGGCTGAATT
TGATTGCGAGTGAGATATTTATGCCAGCCAGCCAGACGCAGACGCGCCGAGACAGAACTTAATGGGCCCG
CTAACAGCGCGATTTGCTGGTGACCCAATGCGACCAGATGCTCCACGCCCAGTCGCGTACCGTCTTCATG
GGAGAAAATAATACTGTTGATGGGTGTCTGGTCAGAGACATCAAGAAATAACGCCGGAACATTAGTGCAG
GCAGCTTCCACAGCAATGGCATCCTGGTCATCCAGCGGATAGTTAATGATCAGCCCACTGACGCGTTGCG
CGAGAAGATTGTGCACCGCCGCTTTACAGGCTTCGACGCCGCTTCGTTCTACCATCGACACCACCACGCT
GGCACCCAGTTGATCGGCGCGAGATTTAATCGCCGCGACAATTTGCGACGGCGCGTGCAGGGCCAGACTG
GAGGTGGCAACGCCAATCAGCAACGACTGTTTGCCCGCCAGTTGTTGTGCCACGCGGTTGGGAATGTAAT
TCAGCTCCGCCATCGCCGCTTCCACTTTTTCCCGCGTTTTCGCAGAAACGTGGCTGGCCTGGTTCACCAC
GCGGGAAACGGTCTGATAAGAGACACCGGCATACTCTGCGACATCGTATAACGTTACTGGTTTCACATTC
ACCACCCTGAATTGACTCTCTTCCGGGCGCTATCATGCCATACCGCGAAAGGTTTTGCGCCATTCGATGG
TGTCCGGGATCTCGACGCTCTCCCTTATGCGACTCCTGCATTAGGAAGCAGCCCAGTAGTAGGTTGAGGC
CGTTGAGCACCGCCGCCGCAAGGAATGGTGCATGCAAGGAGATGGCGCCCAACAGTCCCCCGGCCACGGG
GCCTGCCACCATACCCACGCCGAAACAAGCGCTCATGAGCCC
